Addgene plasmid #159697: R717-X57-566: His6-MBP-tev-Hs.RAF1(52-188)
Purpose: E. coli protein expression of His6-MBP-tev-Hs.RAF1(52-188)
Depositing lab: Dominic Esposito. Depositing organization: National Cancer Institute (NCI). Publication: Quantitative biophysical analysis defines key components modulating recruitment of the GTPase KRAS to the plasma membrane. Lakshman B, Messing S, Schmid EM, Clogston JD, Gillette WK, Esposito D, Kessing B, Fletcher DA, Nissley DV, McCormick F, Stephen AG, Jean-Francois FL. J Biol Chem. 2019 Feb 8;294(6):2193-2207. doi: 10.1074/jbc.RA118.005669. Epub 2018 Dec 17. PubMed 30559287.
Backbone
  Vector backbone: pDest-566
  Vector type: Bacterial Expression
Growth in bacteria
  Bacterial resistance: Ampicillin, 100 μg/mL
  Growth temperature: 37°C
  Growth strain: DH5alpha
  Copy number: Low Copy
Gene/Insert
  Gene/Insert name: His6-MBP-tev-Hs.RAF1(52-188) (alt name: RAF1 RBD-CRD)
  Species: H. sapiens (human)
  Entrez Gene: RAF1 (a.k.a. CMD1NN, CRAF, NS5, Raf-1, c-Raf)
  Tag / fusion protein: His6-MBP-tev (N terminal on insert)
  Cloning method: Gateway Cloning
Terms and licenses: Academic/Nonprofit Terms; Industry Terms: Not Available to Industry
How to cite: R717-X57-566: His6-MBP-tev-Hs.RAF1(52-188) was a gift from Dominic Esposito (Addgene plasmid # 159697 ; http://n2t.net/addgene:159697 ; RRID:Addgene_159697)
