[The description below was written by a language model from this plasmid's Addgene catalogue record and pLannotate feature annotations shown in this document.]
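Description:
R717-X57-566: His6-MBP-tev-Hs.RAF1(52-188) is a 7.2 kb bacterial expression plasmid built by Gateway recombination into the pDest-566 destination backbone, designed to produce a fragment of human RAF1 in E. coli. It is maintained under ampicillin selection (β-lactamase with its own promoter) and replicates from a ColE1/pBR322-type origin. The presence of the rop gene and the bom region fits the low copy number listed in the catalogue. An f1 origin is also annotated, along with short remnants of a tetracycline resistance gene that are backbone leftovers rather than functional markers.

Expression is driven by a T7 promoter followed immediately by a lac operator and the T7 gene 10 ribosome binding site, and the plasmid carries its own lacI gene. Transcription is therefore repressed until IPTG is added and requires a host that supplies T7 RNA polymerase. The open reading frame begins with a His6 tag fused to a signal-sequence-free, cytosolic maltose binding protein, which serves as both a solubility enhancer and an affinity handle. This is followed by the attB1 recombination scar, a TEV protease cleavage site, and RAF1 residues 52–188, the region the record calls the RBD-CRD (Ras-binding and cysteine-rich domains). TEV digestion allows the His6-MBP carrier to be removed from the purified RAF1 fragment. The attB2 site lies downstream of the insert, followed by rrnB T1/T2 and T7 terminators; a short His-tag-like annotation beyond attB2 appears to be vector sequence and is not described as part of the product. The associated publication concerns biophysical analysis of KRAS recruitment to the plasma membrane, consistent with use of this construct to make recombinant RAF1 RBD-CRD for such in vitro studies.
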