Features (pLannotate 1.2.2; 27 found; start..end, strand, type, name):
      2..20      +  promoter       T7 promoter: promoter for bacteriophage T7 RNA polymerase
     21..45      +  protein_bind   lac operator: The lac repressor binds to the lac operator to inhibit transcription in E. coli. This inhibition can be relieved by adding lactose or isopropyl-β-D-thiogalactopyranoside (IPTG). lac repressor encoded by lacI
     60..82      +  RBS            RBS: efficient ribosome binding site from bacteriophage T7 gene 10 (Olins and Rangwala, 1989)
     99..116     +  CDS            7xHis (fragment): 6xHis affinity tag
    120..1217    +  CDS            MBP: maltose binding protein from E. coli; malE (mutated); This version of the gene does not encode a signal sequence, so MBP will remain in the cytosol.
   1237..1254    +  protein_bind   attB1 (fragment): mutant version of attB; core recombination site for the Gateway® BP reaction BP Clonase™
   1260..1276    +  CDS            TEV site (fragment): tobacco etch virus (TEV) protease recognition and cleavage site
   1278..1688    +  CDS            RAF1 (fragment): RAF1_HUMAN - Also known as RAF. Experimental evidence at protein level: Swiss-Prot protein existence level 1. Serine/threonine-protein kinase that acts as a regulatory link between the membrane-associated Ras GTPases and the MAPK/ERK cascade, and this critical regulatory link functions as a switch determining cell fate decisions including proliferation, differentiation, apoptosis, survival and oncogenic transformation. RAF1 activation initiates a mitogen-activated protein kinase (MAPK) cascade that comprises a sequential phosphorylation of the dual-specific MAPK kinases (MAP2K1/MEK1 and MAP2K2
   1696..1713    -  protein_bind   attB2 (fragment): mutant version of attB; core recombination site for the Gateway® BP reaction BP Clonase™
   1813..1830    +  CDS            9xHis (fragment): 9xHis affinity tag
   1877..1992    +  ncRNA          5S rRNA: Accession: RF00001 - 5S ribosomal RNA
   1996..2082    +  terminator     rrnB T1 terminator: Escherichia coli rrnB; transcription terminator T1 from the E. coli rrnB gene
   2174..2201    +  terminator     rrnB T2 terminator: transcription terminator T2 from the E. coli rrnB gene
   2220..2259    +  promoter       AmpR promoter (fragment): bla
   2269..2316    +  terminator     T7 terminator: transcription terminator for bacteriophage T7 RNA polymerase
   2353..2808    +  rep_origin     f1 ori (sequence partly withheld): f1 bacteriophage origin of replication; arrow indicates direction of (+) strand synthesis
   2923..3783    -  CDS            AmpR: β-lactamase; bla; confers resistance to ampicillin, carbenicillin, and related antibiotics
   3784..3876    -  promoter       AmpR promoter: bla
   3957..4545    +  rep_origin     ori: high-copy-number ColE1/pMB1/pBR322/pUC origin of replication
   4731..4870    -  misc_feature   bom: basis of mobility region from pBR322
   4972..5163    -  CDS            rop: Rop protein, which maintains plasmids at low copy number; rop
   5180..5560    +  CDS            YPB1_ECOLX: Protein predicted: Swiss-Prot protein existence level 4. From Escherichia coli.
   5622..5686    -  CDS            TcR (fragment): tetracycline efflux protein; tet; confers resistance to tetracycline
   5701..5722    -  protein_bind   CAP binding site: CAP binding activates transcription in the presence of cAMP. E. coli catabolite activator protein
   5735..6817    -  CDS            lacI: lac repressor; lacI; The lac repressor binds to the lac operator to inhibit transcription in E. coli. This inhibition can be relieved by adding lactose or isopropyl-β-D-thiogalactopyranoside (IPTG).
   6818..6895    -  promoter       lacI promoter: lacI
   6903..7182    -  CDS            TcR (fragment): tetracycline efflux protein; tet; confers resistance to tetracycline
>Addgene plasmid #159697 | R717-X57-566: His6-MBP-tev-Hs.RAF1(52-188) | addgene full sequence | sequence record 313754 | Addgene NGS Result
TTAATACGACTCACTATAGGGGAATTGTGAGCGGATAACAATTCCCCTCTAGAAATAATTTTGTTTAACT
TTAAGAAGGAGATATACATATGAGATCCCATCACCATCACCATCACGGCAAAATCGAAGAAGGTAAACTG
GTAATCTGGATTAACGGCGATAAAGGCTATAACGGTCTCGCTGAAGTCGGTAAGAAATTCGAGAAAGATA
CCGGAATTAAAGTCACCGTTGAGCATCCGGATAAACTGGAAGAGAAATTCCCACAGGTTGCGGCAACTGG
CGATGGCCCTGACATTATCTTCTGGGCACACGACCGCTTTGGTGGCTACGCTCAATCTGGCCTGTTGGCT
GAAATCACCCCGGACAAAGCGTTCCAGGACAAGCTGTATCCGTTTACCTGGGATGCCGTACGTTACAACG
GCAAGCTGATTGCTTACCCGATCGCTGTTGAAGCGTTATCGCTGATTTATAACAAAGATCTGCTGCCGAA
CCCGCCAAAAACCTGGGAAGAGATCCCGGCGCTGGATAAAGAACTGAAAGCGAAAGGTAAGAGCGCGCTG
ATGTTCAACCTGCAAGAACCGTACTTCACCTGGCCGCTGATTGCTGCTGACGGGGGTTATGCGTTCAAGT
ATGAAAACGGCAAGTACGACATTAAAGACGTGGGCGTGGATAACGCTGGCGCGAAAGCGGGTCTGACCTT
CCTGGTTGACCTGATTAAAAACAAACACATGAATGCAGACACCGATTACTCCATCGCAGAAGCTGCCTTT
AATAAAGGCGAAACAGCGATGACCATCAACGGCCCGTGGGCATGGTCCAACATCGACACCAGCAAAGTGA
ATTATGGTGTAACGGTACTGCCGACCTTCAAGGGTCAACCATCCAAACCGTTCGTTGGCGTGCTGAGCGC
AGGTATTAACGCCGCCAGTCCGAACAAAGAGCTGGCAAAAGAGTTCCTCGAAAACTATCTGCTGACTGAT
GAAGGTCTGGAAGCGGTTAATAAAGACAAACCGCTGGGTGCCGTAGCGCTGAAGTCTTACGAGGAAGAGT
TGGCGAAAGATCCACGTATTGCCGCCACCATGGAAAACGCCCAGAAAGGTGAAATCATGCCGAACATCCC
GCAGATGTCCGCTTTCTGGTATGCCGTGCGTACTGCGGTGATCAACGCCGCCAGCGGTCGTCAGACTGTC
GATGAAGCCCTGAAAGACGCGCAGACTAATTCGGGATCTGATATCACAAGTTTGTACAAAAAAGTTGGCG
AAAACCTGTACTTCCAATCTAAGACAAGCAACACTATCCGTGTTTTCTTGCCGAACAAGCAAAGAACAGT
GGTCAATGTGCGAAATGGAATGAGCTTGCATGACTGCCTTATGAAAGCACTCAAGGTGAGGGGCCTGCAA
CCAGAGTGCTGTGCAGTGTTCAGACTTCTCCACGAACACAAAGGTAAAAAAGCACGCTTAGATTGGAATA
CTGATGCTGCGTCTTTGATTGGAGAAGAACTTCAAGTAGATTTCCTGGATCATGTTCCCCTCACAACACA
CAACTTTGCTCGGAAGACGTTCCTGAAGCTTGCCTTCTGTGACATCTGTCAGAAATTCCTGCTCAATGGA
TTTCGATGTCAGACTTGTGGCTACAAATTTCATGAGCACTGTAGCACCAAAGTACCTACTATGTGTGTGG
ACTGGAGTTAATCAACTTTCTTGTACAAAGTGGTGATATCGCTAGCTAGATAGCTAGAAGCTTGCGGCCG
CACAGCTGTATACACGTGCAAGCCAGCCAGAACTCGCTCCTGAAGACCCAGAGGATCTCGAGCACCACCA
CCACCACCACTAATGTTAATTAAGTTGGGCGTTCCTAGGCTGATAAAACAGAATTTGCCTGGCGGCAGTA
GCGCGGTGGTCCCACCTGACCCCATGCCGAACTCAGAAGTGAAACGCCGTAGCGCCGATGGTAGTGTGGG
GTCTCCCCATGCGAGAGTAGGGAACTGCCAGGCATCAAATAAAACGAAAGGCTCAGTCGAAAGACTGGGC
CTTTCGTTTTATCTGTTGTTTGTCGGTGAACGCTCTCCTGAGTAGGACAAATCCGCCGGGAGCGGATTTG
AACGTTGCGAAGCAACGGCCCGGAGGGTGGCGGGCAGGACGCCCGCCATAAACTGCCAGGCATCAAATTA
AGCAGAAGGCCATCCTGACGGATGGCCTTTTTGCGTTTCTACAAACTCTTTTGTTTATTTTTCTAAATAC
ATTCAAATATGTATCCGCTGAGCAATAACTAGCATAACCCCTTGGGGCCTCTAAACGGGTCTTGAGGGGT
TTTTTGCTGAAAGGAGGAACTATATCCGGATTGGCGAATGGG
[124 nt withheld, positions 2353-2476]
C
[91 nt withheld, positions 2478-2568]
A
[49 nt withheld, positions 2570-2618]
CCTTTGACGTTGGAGTCCACGTTCTTT
[37 nt withheld, positions 2646-2682]
ACCCTATCTCGGTCTATTCTTTTGATTTATAAGGGATTTTGCCGATTTCGGCCTATTGGTTAAAAAATGA
GCTGATTTAACAAAAATTTAACGCGAATTTTAACAAAATATTAACGTTTACAATTTCTGGCGGCACGATG
GCATGAGATTATCAAAAAGGATCTTCACCTAGATCCTTTTAAATTAAAAATGAAGTTTTAAATCAATCTA
AAGTATATATGAGTAAACTTGGTCTGACAGTTACCAATGCTTAATCAGTGAGGCACCTATCTCAGCGATC
TGTCTATTTCGTTCATCCATAGTTGCCTGACTCCCCGTCGTGTAGATAACTACGATACGGGAGGGCTTAC
CATCTGGCCCCAGTGCTGCAATGATACCGCGAGACCCACGCTCACCGGCTCCAGATTTATCAGCAATAAA
CCAGCCAGCCGGAAGGGCCGAGCGCAGAAGTGGTCCTGCAACTTTATCCGCCTCCATCCAGTCTATTAAT
TGTTGCCGGGAAGCTAGAGTAAGTAGTTCGCCAGTTAATAGTTTGCGCAACGTTGTTGCCATTGCTACAG
GCATCGTGGTGTCACGCTCGTCGTTTGGTATGGCTTCATTCAGCTCCGGTTCCCAACGATCAAGGCGAGT
TACATGATCCCCCATGTTGTGCAAAAAAGCGGTTAGCTCCTTCGGTCCTCCGATCGTTGTCAGAAGTAAG
TTGGCCGCAGTGTTATCACTCATGGTTATGGCAGCACTGCATAATTCTCTTACTGTCATGCCATCCGTAA
GATGCTTTTCTGTGACTGGTGAGTACTCAACCAAGTCATTCTGAGAATAGTGTATGCGGCGACCGAGTTG
CTCTTGCCCGGCGTCAATACGGGATAATACCGCGCCACATAGCAGAACTTTAAAAGTGCTCATCATTGGA
AAACGTTCTTCGGGGCGAAAACTCTCAAGGATCTTACCGCTGTTGAGATCCAGTTCGATGTAACCCACTC
GTGCACCCAACTGATCTTCAGCATCTTTTACTTTCACCAGCGTTTCTGGGTGAGCAAAAACAGGAAGGCA
AAATGCCGCAAAAAAGGGAATAAGGGCGACACGGAAATGTTGAATACTCATACTCTTCCTTTTTCAATCA
TGATTGAAGCATTTATCAGGGTTATTGTCTCATGAGCGGATACATATTTGAATGTATTTAGAAAAATAAA
CAAATAGGTCATGACCAAAATCCCTTAACGTGAGTTTTCGTTCCACTGAGCGTCAGACCCCGTAGAAAAG
ATCAAAGGATCTTCTTGAGATCCTTTTTTTCTGCGCGTAATCTGCTGCTTGCAAACAAAAAAACCACCGC
TACCAGCGGTGGTTTGTTTGCCGGATCAAGAGCTACCAACTCTTTTTCCGAAGGTAACTGGCTTCAGCAG
AGCGCAGATACCAAATACTGTCCTTCTAGTGTAGCCGTAGTTAGGCCACCACTTCAAGAACTCTGTAGCA
CCGCCTACATACCTCGCTCTGCTAATCCTGTTACCAGTGGCTGCTGCCAGTGGCGATAAGTCGTGTCTTA
CCGGGTTGGACTCAAGACGATAGTTACCGGATAAGGCGCAGCGGTCGGGCTGAACGGGGGGTTCGTGCAC
ACAGCCCAGCTTGGAGCGAACGACCTACACCGAACTGAGATACCTACAGCGTGAGCTATGAGAAAGCGCC
ACGCTTCCCGAAGGGAGAAAGGCGGACAGGTATCCGGTAAGCGGCAGGGTCGGAACAGGAGAGCGCACGA
GGGAGCTTCCAGGGGGAAACGCCTGGTATCTTTATAGTCCTGTCGGGTTTCGCCACCTCTGACTTGAGCG
TCGATTTTTGTGATGCTCGTCAGGGGGGCGGAGCCTATGGAAAAACGCCAGCAACGCGGCCTTTTTACGG
TTCCTGGCCTTTTGCTGGCCTTTTGCTCACATGTTCTTTCCTGCGTTATCCCCTGATTCTGTGGATAACC
GTATTACCGCCTTTGAGTGAGCTGATACCGCTCGCCGCAGCCGAACGACCGAGCGCAGCGAGTCAGTGAG
CGAGGAAGCGGAAGAGCGCCTGATGCGGTATTTTCTCCTTACGCATCTGTGCGGTATTTCACACCGCAAT
GGTGCACTCTCAGTACAATCTGCTCTGATGCCGCATAGTTAAGCCAGTATACACTCCGCTATCGCTACGT
GACTGGGTCATGGCTGCGCCCCGACACCCGCCAACACCCGCTGACGCGCCCTGACGGGCTTGTCTGCTCC
CGGCATCCGCTTACAGACAAGCTGTGACCGTCTCCGGGAGCTGCATGTGTCAGAGGTTTTCACCGTCATC
ACCGAAACGCGCGAGGCAGCTGCGGTAAAGCTCATCAGCGTGGTCGTGAAGCGATTCACAGATGTCTGCC
TGTTCATCCGCGTCCAGCTCGTTGAGTTTCTCCAGAAGCGTTAATGTCTGGCTTCTGATAAAGCGGGCCA
TGTTAAGGGCGGTTTTTTCCTGTTTGGTCACTGATGCCTCCGTGTAAGGGGGATTTCTGTTCATGGGGGT
AATGATACCGATGAAACGAGAGAGGATGCTCACGATACGGGTTACTGATGATGAACATGCCCGGTTACTG
GAACGTTGTGAGGGTAAACAACTGGCGGTATGGATGCGGCGGGACCAGAGAAAAATCACTCAGGGTCAAT
GCCAGCGCTTCGTTAATACAGATGTAGGTGTTCCACAGGGTAGCCAGCAGCATCCTGCGATGCAGATCCG
GAACATAATGGTGCAGGGCGCTGACTTCCGCGTTTCCAGACTTTACGAAACACGGAAACCGAAGACCATT
CATGTTGTTGCTCAGGTCGCAGACGTTTTGCAGCAGCAGTCGCTTCACGTTCGCTCGCGTATCGGTGATT
CATTCTGCTAACCAGTAAGGCAACCCCGCCAGCCTAGCCGGGTCCTCAACGACAGGAGCACGATCATGCT
AGTCATGCCCCGCGCCCACCGGAAGGAGCTGACTGGGTTGAAGGCTCTCAAGGGCATCGGTCGAGATCCC
GGTGCCTAATGAGTGAGCTAACTTACATTAATTGCGTTGCGCTCACTGCCCGCTTTCCAGTCGGGAAACC
TGTCGTGCCAGCTGCATTAATGAATCGGCCAACGCGCGGGGAGAGGCGGTTTGCGTATTGGGCGCCAGGG
TGGTTTTTCTTTTCACCAGTGAGACGGGCAACAGCTGATTGCCCTTCACCGCCTGGCCCTGAGAGAGTTG
CAGCAAGCGGTCCACGCTGGTTTGCCCCAGCAGGCGAAAATCCTGTTTGATGGTGGTTAACGGCGGGATA
TAACATGAGCTGTCTTCGGTATCGTCGTATCCCACTACCGAGATGTCCGCACCAACGCGCAGCCCGGACT
CGGTAATGGCGCGCATTGCGCCCAGCGCCATCTGATCGTTGGCAACCAGCATCGCAGTGGGAACGATGCC
CTCATTCAGCATTTGCATGGTTTGTTGAAAACCGGACATGGCACTCCAGTCGCCTTCCCGTTCCGCTATC
GGCTGAATTTGATTGCGAGTGAGATATTTATGCCAGCCAGCCAGACGCAGACGCGCCGAGACAGAACTTA
ATGGGCCCGCTAACAGCGCGATTTGCTGGTGACCCAATGCGACCAGATGCTCCACGCCCAGTCGCGTACC
GTCTTCATGGGAGAAAATAATACTGTTGATGGGTGTCTGGTCAGAGACATCAAGAAATAACGCCGGAACA
TTAGTGCAGGCAGCTTCCACAGCAATGGCATCCTGGTCATCCAGCGGATAGTTAATGATCAGCCCACTGA
CGCGTTGCGCGAGAAGATTGTGCACCGCCGCTTTACAGGCTTCGACGCCGCTTCGTTCTACCATCGACAC
CACCACGCTGGCACCCAGTTGATCGGCGCGAGATTTAATCGCCGCGACAATTTGCGACGGCGCGTGCAGG
GCCAGACTGGAGGTGGCAACGCCAATCAGCAACGACTGTTTGCCCGCCAGTTGTTGTGCCACGCGGTTGG
GAATGTAATTCAGCTCCGCCATCGCCGCTTCCACTTTTTCCCGCGTTTTCGCAGAAACGTGGCTGGCCTG
GTTCACCACGCGGGAAACGGTCTGATAAGAGACACCGGCATACTCTGCGACATCGTATAACGTTACTGGT
TTCACATTCACCACCCTGAATTGACTCTCTTCCGGGCGCTATCATGCCATACCGCGAAAGGTTTTGCGCC
ATTCGATGGTGTCCGGGATCTCGACGCTCTCCCTTATGCGACTCCTGCATTAGGAAGCAGCCCAGTAGTA
GGTTGAGGCCGTTGAGCACCGCCGCCGCAAGGAATGGTGCATGCAAGGAGATGGCGCCCAACAGTCCCCC
GGCCACGGGGCCTGCCACCATACCCACGCCGAAACAAGCGCTCATGAGCCCGAAGTGGCGAGCCCGATCT
TCCCCATCGGTGATGTCGGCGATATAGGCGCCAGCAACCGCACCTGTGGCGCCGGTGATGCCGGCCACGA
TGCGTCCGGCGTAGAGGATCGAGATCGATCTCGATCCCGCGAAA
